Addgene plasmid #193050: pZCS41 (U6p::GCGAAGTGACGGTAGACCGT)
Purpose: Encodes guide RNA expression targeting PX740 landing pad
Depositing lab: Patrick Phillips. Depositing organization: University of Oregon. Publication: High-throughput library transgenesis in Caenorhabditis elegans via Transgenic Arrays Resulting in Diversity of Integrated Sequences (TARDIS). Stevenson ZC, Moerdyk-Schauwecker MJ, Banse SA, Patel DS, Lu H, Phillips PC. Elife. 2023 Jul 4;12:RP84831. doi: 10.7554/eLife.84831. PubMed 37401921.
Backbone
  Vector backbone: pZCS11
  Backbone manufacturer: Phillips Lab
  Backbone size w/o insert (bp): 3233
  Total vector size (bp): 3253
  Modifications to backbone: None from pZCS11
  Vector type: Worm Expression, CRISPR
Growth in bacteria
  Bacterial resistance: Ampicillin, 100 μg/mL
  Growth temperature: 37°C
  Growth strain: DH5alpha
  Copy number: High Copy
Gene/Insert
  Gene/Insert name: Guide RNA
  Species: C. elegans (nematode)
  Insert size (bp): 20
  Promoter: U6
  Cloning method: Gibson Cloning
  Sequencing primers: 5′ caggaaacagctatgaccatg; 3′ aatctgctctgatgccgcataG
Terms and licenses: Academic/Nonprofit Terms; Industry Terms: Not Available to Industry
Depositor comments: Please visit https://www.biorxiv.org/content/10.1101/2022.10.30.514301v1 for bioRxiv preprint.
How to cite: pZCS41 (U6p::GCGAAGTGACGGTAGACCGT) was a gift from Patrick Phillips (Addgene plasmid # 193050 ; http://n2t.net/addgene:193050 ; RRID:Addgene_193050)
