[The description below was written by a language model from this plasmid's Addgene catalogue record and pLannotate feature annotations shown in this document.]
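Description:
pZCS41 is a small, high-copy guide RNA expression plasmid for CRISPR/Cas9 genome engineering in Caenorhabditis elegans. It derives from the pZCS11 backbone, itself a pUC-type cloning vector, as shown by the ColE1/pMB1-family origin of replication, the ampicillin resistance gene (β-lactamase with its own promoter) and the remnants of the lac promoter/operator, the pUC18/19 multiple cloning site and lacZα fragments that flank the insert. It is propagated in E. coli under ampicillin selection. The catalogue lists a total size of 3,253 bp, whereas the sequenced record is 3,273 nt; the record does not explain this 20 nt difference.

The functional cassette consists of the C. elegans U6 snRNA promoter (from the R07E5.16 gene), which recruits RNA polymerase III for expression of small RNAs. It is followed by a short unannotated gap that corresponds to the 20-nucleotide spacer introduced by Gibson cloning, and then by the Streptococcus pyogenes Cas9 guide RNA scaffold. Together these produce a single guide RNA in worms. The plasmid carries no Cas9 gene, so the nuclease must be supplied separately.

According to the record, the guide targets the landing pad in the PX740 strain. It was made for the TARDIS approach (Transgenic Arrays Resulting in Diversity of Integrated Sequences), a method for high-throughput library transgenesis in C. elegans. In that context the guide would direct Cas9 cleavage at the engineered landing pad so that sequences can integrate at a defined genomic site.
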