Features (pLannotate 1.2.2; 16 found; start..end, strand, type, name):
    645..1233    +  rep_origin     ori: high-copy-number ColE1/pMB1/pBR322/pUC origin of replication
   1416..1508    +  CDS            lacI (fragment): lac repressor; lacI; The lac repressor binds to the lac operator to inhibit transcription in E. coli. This inhibition can be relieved by adding lactose or isopropyl-β-D-thiogalactopyranoside (IPTG).
   1521..1542    +  protein_bind   CAP binding site: CAP binding activates transcription in the presence of cAMP. E. coli catabolite activator protein
   1557..1587    +  promoter       lac promoter: promoter for the E. coli lac operon
   1595..1611    +  protein_bind   lac operator: The lac repressor binds to the lac operator to inhibit transcription in E. coli. This inhibition can be relieved by adding lactose or isopropyl-β-D-thiogalactopyranoside (IPTG). lac repressor encoded by lacI
   1648..1684    -  misc_feature   MCS (fragment): pUC18/19 multiple cloning site
   1702..1743    +  CDS            lacZα (fragment): LacZα fragment of β-galactosidase; lacZ fragment
   1743..2092    +  promoter       CeU6 promoter: promoter for the C. elegans R07E5.16 U6 snRNA gene (Dickinson et al., 2013)
   2114..2189    +  misc_RNA       gRNA scaffold: guide RNA scaffold for the Streptococcus pyogenes CRISPR/Cas9 system
   2204..2270    +  CDS            lacZα (fragment): LacZα fragment of β-galactosidase; lacZ fragment
   2272..2291    -  misc_feature   MCS (fragment): pUC18/19 multiple cloning site
   2288..2445    +  CDS            lacZα (fragment): LacZα fragment of β-galactosidase; lacZ fragment
   2451..2550    -  misc_feature   bom (fragment): basis of mobility region from pBR322
   2652..2687    -  CDS            rop (fragment): Rop protein, which maintains plasmids at low copy number; rop
   2782..2886    +  promoter       AmpR promoter: bla
   2887..474     +  CDS            AmpR (across the origin): β-lactamase; bla; confers resistance to ampicillin, carbenicillin, and related antibiotics
>Addgene plasmid #193050 | pZCS41 (U6p::GCGAAGTGACGGTAGACCGT) | addgene full sequence | sequence record 389077 | Addgene NGS Result
AACACTGCGGCCAACTTACTTCTGACAACGATCGGAGGACCGAAGGAGCTAACCGCTTTTTTGCACAACA
TGGGGGATCATGTAACTCGCCTTGATCGTTGGGAACCGGAGCTGAATGAAGCCATACCAAACGACGAGCG
TGACACCACGATGCCTGTAGCAATGGCAACAACGTTGCGCAAACTATTAACTGGCGAACTACTTACTCTA
GCTTCCCGGCAACAATTAATAGACTGGATGGAGGCGGATAAAGTTGCAGGACCACTTCTGCGCTCGGCCC
TTCCGGCTGGCTGGTTTATTGCTGATAAATCTGGAGCCGGTGAGCGTGGGTCTCGCGGTATCATTGCAGC
ACTGGGGCCAGATGGTAAGCCCTCCCGTATCGTAGTTATCTACACGACGGGGAGTCAGGCAACTATGGAT
GAACGAAATAGACAGATCGCTGAGATAGGTGCCTCACTGATTAAGCATTGGTAACTGTCAGACCAAGTTT
ACTCATATATACTTTAGATTGATTTAAAACTTCATTTTTAATTTAAAAGGATCTAGGTGAAGATCCTTTT
TGATAATCTCATGACCAAAATCCCTTAACGTGAGTTTTCGTTCCACTGAGCGTCAGACCCCGTAGAAAAG
ATCAAAGGATCTTCTTGAGATCCTTTTTTTCTGCGCGTAATCTGCTGCTTGCAAACAAAAAAACCACCGC
TACCAGCGGTGGTTTGTTTGCCGGATCAAGAGCTACCAACTCTTTTTCCGAAGGTAACTGGCTTCAGCAG
AGCGCAGATACCAAATACTGTTCTTCTAGTGTAGCCGTAGTTAGGCCACCACTTCAAGAACTCTGTAGCA
CCGCCTACATACCTCGCTCTGCTAATCCTGTTACCAGTGGCTGCTGCCAGTGGCGATAAGTCGTGTCTTA
CCGGGTTGGACTCAAGACGATAGTTACCGGATAAGGCGCAGCGGTCGGGCTGAACGGGGGGTTCGTGCAC
ACAGCCCAGCTTGGAGCGAACGACCTACACCGAACTGAGATACCTACAGCGTGAGCTATGAGAAAGCGCC
ACGCTTCCCGAAGGGAGAAAGGCGGACAGGTATCCGGTAAGCGGCAGGGTCGGAACAGGAGAGCGCACGA
GGGAGCTTCCAGGGGGAAACGCCTGGTATCTTTATAGTCCTGTCGGGTTTCGCCACCTCTGACTTGAGCG
TCGATTTTTGTGATGCTCGTCAGGGGGGCGGAGCCTATGGAAAAACGCCAGCAACGCGGCCTTTTTACGG
TTCCTGGCCTTTTGCTGGCCTTTTGCTCACATGTTCTTTCCTGCGTTATCCCCTGATTCTGTGGATAACC
GTATTACCGCCTTTGAGTGAGCTGATACCGCTCGCCGCAGCCGAACGACCGAGCGCAGCGAGTCAGTGAG
CGAGGAAGCGGAAGAGCGCCCAATACGCAAACCGCCTCTCCCCGCGCGTTGGCCGATTCATTAATGCAGC
TGGCACGACAGGTTTCCCGACTGGAAAGCGGGCAGTGAGCGCAACGCAATTAATGTGAGTTAGCTCACTC
ATTAGGCACCCCAGGCTTTACACTTTATGCTTCCGGCTCGTATGTTGTGTGGAATTGTGAGCGGATAACA
ATTTCACACAGGAAACAGCTATGACCATGATTACGCCAAGCTTGCATGCCTGCAGGTCGACTCTAGAGGA
TCCCATTATACATAGTTGATAATTCACTGGCCGTCGTTTTACAACGTCGTGACTGGGAAAACCAAAAAAA
ACTAGCAATAAAGGAATAAAAAACTGTACACCTTAAAGGCGCACACTCTGTTTTGCAAATTTTATTTTTA
GTTGTGAATTTTCTGCTGAGACCTGAAAATAGCAACTTTAGTACTACTATAATTTGTCAACCTTTTCAAA
AAAAGCATGCAATTTTTGAGAAACTCTTATAAAAGCTATTATTAAAAAAACACCTTTTTTCCAAAATTAT
TCCACAAAAAATATGTTATGAAATGCCTACACCCTCTCACACACACTCTTTATACTACTCTGTCAAACTC
ACGAGATGTCTGCCGCCTCTTGTGTTGCCCCTATATAAACACCTCCTATTGCGAGATGTCTTGGCGAAGT
GACGGTAGACCGTGTTTTAGAGCTAGAAATAGCAAGTTAAAATAAGGCTAGTCCGTTATCAACTTGAAAA
AGTGGCACCGAGTCGGTGCTTTTTGTGAAATTTCTGGCGTAATAGCGAAGAGGCCCGCACCGATCGCCCT
TCCCAACAGTTGCGCAGCCTGAATGGCGAATCGGGTACCGAGCTCGAATTCACTGGCCGTCGTTTTACAA
CGTCGTGACTGGGAAAACCCTGGCGTTACCCAACTTAATCGCCTTGCAGCACATCCCCCTTTCGCCAGCT
GGCGTAATAGCGAAGAGGCCCGCACCGATCGCCCTTCCCAACAGTTGCGCAGCCTGAATGGCGAATGGCG
CCTGATGCGGTATTTTCTCCTTACGCATCTGTGCGGTATTTCACACCGCATATGGTGCACTCTCAGTACA
ATCTGCTCTGATGCCGCATAGTTAAGCCAGCCCCGACACCCGCCAACACCCGCTGACGCGCCCTGACGGG
CTTGTCTGCTCCCGGCATCCGCTTACAGACAAGCTGTGACCGTCTCCGGGAGCTGCATGTGTCAGAGGTT
TTCACCGTCATCACCGAAACGCGCGAGACGAAAGGGCCTCGTGATACGCCTATTTTTATAGGTTAATGTC
ATGATAATAATGGTTTCTTAGACGTCAGGTGGCACTTTTCGGGGAAATGTGCGCGGAACCCCTATTTGTT
TATTTTTCTAAATACATTCAAATATGTATCCGCTCATGAGACAATAACCCTGATAAATGCTTCAATAATA
TTGAAAAAGGAAGAGTATGAGTATTCAACATTTCCGTGTCGCCCTTATTCCCTTTTTTGCGGCATTTTGC
CTTCCTGTTTTTGCTCACCCAGAAACGCTGGTGAAAGTAAAAGATGCTGAAGATCAGTTGGGTGCACGAG
TGGGTTACATCGAACTGGATCTCAACAGCGGTAAGATCCTTGAGAGTTTTCGCCCCGAAGAACGTTTTCC
AATGATGAGCACTTTTAAAGTTCTGCTATGTGGCGCGGTATTATCCCGTATTGACGCCGGGCAAGAGCAA
CTCGGTCGCCGCATACACTATTCTCAGAATGACTTGGTTGAGTACTCACCAGTCACAGAAAAGCATCTTA
CGGATGGCATGACAGTAAGAGAATTATGCAGTGCTGCCATAACCATGAGTGAT
